Addgene plasmid #47729: Pf113-bio
Purpose: Expresses enzymatically monobiotinylated full-length Pf113 ectodomain with no N-linked glycans upon cotransfection with BirA in mammalian cells. Contains a C-terminal rat Cd4 d3+4 tag.
Depositing lab: Gavin Wright. Depositing organization: Wellcome Sanger Institute. Publication: A library of functional recombinant cell surface and secreted Plasmodium falciparum merozoite proteins. Crosnier C, Wanaguru M, McDade B, Osier FH, Marsh K, Rayner JC, Wright GJ. Mol Cell Proteomics. 2013 Sep 16. 10.1074/mcp.O113.028357 PubMed 24043421.
Backbone
  Vector backbone: pTT3
  Backbone manufacturer: Yves Durocher, NRC
  Backbone size w/o insert (bp): 6633
  Total vector size (bp): 9393
  Vector type: Mammalian Expression
Growth in bacteria
  Bacterial resistance: Ampicillin, 100 μg/mL
  Growth temperature: 37°C
  Growth strain: DH5alpha
  Copy number: High Copy
Gene/Insert
  Gene/Insert name: Codon-optimised Pf113
  Species: Synthetic; Plasmodium falciparum
  Insert size (bp): 2760
  Mutation: Exogenous signal peptide of mouse origin, changed Serine209, Serine270, Threonine319, Serine362, Serine663, Threonine699, Serine781, Threonine878 and Threonine940 to Alanine residues
  Promoter: CMV
  Tag / fusion protein: rat Cd4 d3+4 (C terminal on backbone); enzymatic biotinylation sequence (C terminal on backbone)
  Cloning method: Restriction Enzyme; 5′ cloning site NotI (not destroyed); 3′ cloning site AscI (not destroyed)
  Sequencing primers: 5′ CMV-fwd
Resource information
  A portion of this plasmid was derived from a plasmid made by: pTT3 was obtained under an MTA from Yves Durocher, National Research Council of Canada- Biotechnology Research Institute
Terms and licenses: Academic/Nonprofit Terms; Industry Terms: Not Available to Industry
How to cite: Pf113-bio was a gift from Gavin Wright (Addgene plasmid # 47729 ; http://n2t.net/addgene:47729 ; RRID:Addgene_47729)
