[The description below was written by a language model from this plasmid's Addgene catalogue record and pLannotate feature annotations shown in this document.]
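Description:
Pf113-bio is a mammalian expression plasmid built on the pTT3 backbone for transient production of a soluble, secreted form of the Plasmodium falciparum merozoite surface protein P113. It is maintained in E. coli through a high-copy ColE1/pUC-type origin with ampicillin selection (β-lactamase). It also carries an Epstein-Barr virus oriP fragment, an element that supports episomal persistence in cells supplying EBNA1. Small lac, tet and bla fragments near the end of the annotated sequence appear to be backbone remnants with no role in the payload.

Expression is driven by the CMV immediate-early enhancer and promoter, followed by adenovirus-derived leader, splice and intron fragments. The short antisense "PTP" hit in this region most likely reflects that adenoviral sequence and not a real coding region. The transcript ends at a rabbit β-globin polyadenylation signal. The open reading frame begins with an exogenous mouse signal peptide, annotated as an immunoglobulin heavy chain signal sequence, which directs secretion. It continues with a codon-optimised synthetic sequence encoding the full-length Pf113 ectodomain, cloned between retained NotI and AscI sites. Nine serine or threonine residues were changed to alanine so that the mammalian host adds no N-linked glycans. The backbone contributes two C-terminal elements: rat Cd4 domains 3 and 4, and an enzymatic biotinylation sequence, which the feature table does not annotate separately.

When cotransfected with a BirA biotin ligase construct, cells produce an ectodomain carrying a single biotin at its C terminus. The plasmid belongs to a library of recombinant merozoite surface and secreted proteins.
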