Features (pLannotate 1.2.2; 19 found; start..end, strand, type, name):
    154..533     +  enhancer       CMV enhancer: human cytomegalovirus immediate early enhancer
    535..734     +  promoter       CMV promoter: human cytomegalovirus (CMV) immediate early promoter
    802..840     +  misc_feature   Ad SA (fragment): adenovirus major late transcript splice acceptor (Friedrich and Soriano, 1991)
    873..1082    -  CDS            PTP (fragment): TERM_ADE02 - Experimental evidence at protein level: Swiss-Prot protein existence level 1. Protein covalently bound to the viral DNA that acts as a primer for viral genomic replication by DNA strand displacement. Assembles on the viral origin of replication in an initiation complex with viral polymerase, DBP, host NFIA and host POU2F1/OCT1. During initiation, the polymerase covalently couples the first dCTP with Ser- 580 of pTP. The terminal protein stimulates the template activity over 20 fold compared to protein-free templates. Neo-synthesized viral genomes are linked to two preterminal prot
   1113..1202    +  intron         chimeric intron (fragment): chimera between introns from adenovirus and immunoglobulin heavy chain genes
   1221..1267    +  CDS            IgH signal sequence (fragment): signal sequence from the mouse immunoglobulin heavy chain variable region
   1308..4106    +  CDS            P113: P113_PLAF7 - Experimental evidence at protein level: Swiss-Prot protein existence level 1. Membrane receptor which tethers secreted RH5 to the merozoite membrane during merozoite invasion of host erythocytes. From Plasmodium falciparum (isolate 3D7).
   4107..4667    +  CDS            Cd4 (fragment): CD4_RAT - Experimental evidence at protein level: Swiss-Prot protein existence level 1. Integral membrane glycoprotein that plays an essential role in the immune response and serves multiple functions in responses against both external and internal offenses. In T-cells, functions primarily as a coreceptor for MHC class II molecule:peptide complex. The antigens presented by class II peptides are derived from extracellular proteins while class I peptides are derived from cytosolic proteins. Interacts simultaneously with the T-cell receptor (TCR) and the MHC class II presented by antigen presenti
   4773..4828    +  polyA_signal   β-globin poly(A) signal: rabbit β-globin polyadenylation signal (Gil and Proudfoot, 1987)
   5342..7023    -  rep_origin     oriP (fragment): Epstein-Barr virus oriP replication origin (Yates et al., 2000)
   7150..7254    +  promoter       AmpR promoter: bla
   7255..8115    +  CDS            AmpR: β-lactamase; bla; confers resistance to ampicillin, carbenicillin, and related antibiotics
   8286..8874    +  rep_origin     ori: high-copy-number ColE1/pMB1/pBR322/pUC origin of replication
   9057..9149    +  CDS            lacI (fragment): lac repressor; lacI; The lac repressor binds to the lac operator to inhibit transcription in E. coli. This inhibition can be relieved by adding lactose or isopropyl-β-D-thiogalactopyranoside (IPTG).
   9162..9183    +  protein_bind   CAP binding site: CAP binding activates transcription in the presence of cAMP. E. coli catabolite activator protein
   9198..9228    +  promoter       lac promoter: promoter for the E. coli lac operon
   9236..9252    +  protein_bind   lac operator: The lac repressor binds to the lac operator to inhibit transcription in E. coli. This inhibition can be relieved by adding lactose or isopropyl-β-D-thiogalactopyranoside (IPTG). lac repressor encoded by lacI
   9322..9338    +  promoter       tet promoter (fragment): E. coli promoter for tetracycline efflux protein gene
   9348..9373    -  CDS            bla(M) (fragment): β-lactamase lacking the signal sequence; bla(M); allows cytosolic expression of β-lactamase
>Addgene plasmid #47729 | Pf113-bio | depositor full sequence | sequence record 68462 | Pf113-bio sequence 9393 bps
AGATCTATACATTGAATCAATATTGGCAATTAGCCATATTAGTCATTGGTTATATAGCATAAATCAATAT
TGGCTATTGGCCATTGCATACGTTGTATCTATATCATAATATGTACATTTATATTGGCTCATGTCCAATA
TGACCGCCATGTTGACATTGATTATTGACTAGTTATTAATAGTAATCAATTACGGGGTCATTAGTTCATA
GCCCATATATGGAGTTCCGCGTTACATAACTTACGGTAAATGGCCCGCCTGGCTGACCGCCCAACGACCC
CCGCCCATTGACGTCAATAATGACGTATGTTCCCATAGTAACGCCAATAGGGACTTTCCATTGACGTCAA
TGGGTGGAGTATTTACGGTAAACTGCCCACTTGGCAGTACATCAAGTGTATCATATGCCAAGTCCGCCCC
CTATTGACGTCAATGACGGTAAATGGCCCGCCTGGCATTATGCCCAGTACATGACCTTACGGGACTTTCC
TACTTGGCAGTACATCTACGTATTAGTCATCGCTATTACCATGGTGATGCGGTTTTGGCAGTACACCAAT
GGGCGTGGATAGCGGTTTGACTCACGGGGATTTCCAAGTCTCCACCCCATTGACGTCAATGGGAGTTTGT
TTTGGCACCAAAATCAACGGGACTTTCCAAAATGTCGTAATAACCCCGCCCCGTTGACGCAAATGGGCGG
TAGGCGTGTACGGTGGGAGGTCTATATAAGCAGAGCTCGTTTAGTGAACCGTCAGATCCTCACTCTCTTC
CGCATCGCTGTCTGCGAGGGCCAGCTGTTGGGCTCGCGGTTGAGGACAAACTCTTCGCGGTCTTTCCAGT
ACTCTTGGATCGGAAACCCGTCGGCCTCCGAACGGTACTCCGCCACCGAGGGACCTGAGCGAGTCCGCAT
CGACCGGATCGGAAAACCTCTCGAGAAAGGCGTCTAACCAGTCACAGTCGCAAGGTAGGCTGAGCACCGT
GGCGGGCGGCAGCGGGTGGCGGTCGGGGTTGTTTCTGGCGGAGGTGCTGCTGATGATGTAATTAAAGTAG
GCGGTCTTGAGACGGCGGATGGTCGAGGTGAGGTGTGGCAGGCTTGAGATCCAGCTGTTGGGGTGAGTAC
TCCCTCTCAAAAGCGGGCATTACTTCTGCGCTAAGATTGTCAGTTTCCAAAAACGAGGAGGATTTGATAT
TCACCTGGCCCGATCTGGCCATACACTTGAGTGACAATGACATCCACTTTGCCTTTCTCTCCACAGGTGT
CCACTCCCAGGTCCAAGTTTGCCACCATGGAGTTTCAGACCCAGGTACTCATGTCCCTGCTGCTCTGCAT
GTCTGGTGCGGCCGCCTACGTGCACAACGACGTGATCAAGTTCGGCGAAGAAAACAGCCTGAAGTGCAGC
CAGGGCAACCTGTACGTGCTGCACTGCGAGGTGCAGTGCCTGAACGGCAACAACGAGATCATCCACAAGC
GGTGCAACGACGACATCGAGAAGAAGTGCAACGGCAATAACAAGTGCATCTACTTTTTCGAGTACGAGCT
GCGGAAGAAAACCCAGAGCTTCCGGAACAAGAACAGCATCGAGATCAGCGAGTGCGTGGAGAGCGAGCAG
AACGAAGTGAAAACCAGCACCACCTGTCTGCTGTCCAACAGCTTCATCCTGGACGAGGCCTTCATCCAGT
ACTTTTTCTTCATCAAGAACAAGAACGAGGAACCCGTGATCTGCAAGGACGGCAACATCAACATCAAGAG
CGCCCTGCTGCACAGCCCCTTTTGCGAGATCAAGCTGAAGGACATCAGCGAGTACATCCGGAAGAAGTGC
GACAACAACAAAGAGTGCCTGATCGACCCCCTGGACGTGCAGAAGAATCTGCTGAACGAAGAGGACCCCT
GCTACATCAACAACGCCTACGTGTCCGTGAACGTCGTGTGCAACAAAGAGGAAGAGATCGGCGACGAGAG
CACCGACAGCAGCAGCATGGAAATCCAGGACAGCACCAGCAACGAGCAGGACGAGAACGTGAAGGGCATG
AGCAGCAGCCAGGAAATGAACTCCAACAACGACGAGAACAAGAATCAGGACAACGAGGCCGACGACGACG
TGAACAACAACAATAACAATAATAACGACGACCAGGACGAGCAGGGCAACGATGGCGACGTGACCAGCAG
CATGAATAAGAATGAGGACAATAAGGACCTGGAACACGGCAGCAGCAACGATGTGAACAATAACGCCGAC
ACCCTGGTCAATAACAAAGAGAACAAAGAATTCGTCCTGAAAGAGAAGTCCAGCCTGACCAGCAAGATCA
ACAAAGAGCTGGCCCACCGGACCGCCCTGTTCAACAAGCTGGCCGACAACATTGCCCTGCTGCTGAACAA
GAAGTACGACTCCTTCGAGATCAAGGACGTGCTGGAAGATCGGTACAACGAGATGAAGCGGGACGCCAAC
CCCGACGTGTACTACATCTACCTGATGGACACCCTGGATATCGAGAAGATCGAGGACATCAACCTGGAAG
AGGTCAAGATGAGCCTGCTCGCCTCTCTGAAAGAAACCATGAACAAGATCGACACCATCGAGAAAAAGAT
CGAAGAGTTCAAGAATAAGTACATCAGCCTGTACAACAAAGTGAAAACAACCATGCCCGAGCTGTTCGAC
CTGAACGAGGACCTGGTGCTGCTGTACAACGACTTCCCCTTCGACAACGGCATGATCAGCTCCGACATCT
TCTTCAAGTACAACCCCAGCGAGAACATCATGGACCACCAGGAAATGGTCAAGAAGGGCAGCATCACCGA
GGACGAGCTGAGAATCGTGAACGACCTGGAACCCCTGGACAACTACCGGCGGAGAAAGCGGATCACCGAG
CTGCGCAAGATCCTGGTGGAGAAGCTGCGGATCCTGTACCTGGAAAAGAACAACCTGTTCAATACCCAGG
CCAGCTGCATCAAGAGCTACTGCTACAAGAACCCCCTGAACCTGAAAACCCTGGAAGTGCTGCTGAAGAA
AAACTACTACCGGCTGAAAGAAAACAAGGACTACGACGTGGTGTCCAGCATCATCCAGCATCTCGACAAC
GTGGACGCCAACAAGAAAAAGAAGTGGCTGACCCACGAGCGGATCCTGAAGAAACTCCAGGTGCTGATCG
CCGAGGGCTACAAGAGAATCAACGAGAAAGAGAAGGACATCGACCGGCGGATGGCCGTGTACAACGCCCT
GTACGAGAAGGCCCAGAGCTACAATCTGCAGAAGCTGTTCAACGACGCCAACGACTTTCTGAAGAAATAC
GCCATCATGGGCAACAGCTTCGACGACGGCGACGAGGTGTTCGGCAGCCAGAGCAGCAACTTCAACATCT
TCGACAGCAACAACGCCGACCAGAACAATGAGCAGGAACAGCCCAAGCAGGACGACCAGCTGCTGAATAA
CAACAACGATGACGTGCTGTCCGAGAGCAACAACGAAAACAAAGAAAAGACCAGCGACGACGCCACCCAC
AAAGAGACACAGGAAAAGAGCGACCAGGAACCCTCCCAGAACATCCAGGAAGATAACAGCGACGAGAAGC
ACGCCGAGAACGAAGAGAACGTGGAGCAGATCGAGACAGACAGCAACGTGGCCGAGGAAGCCAACGACGA
AAATAAGGACAACATGCAGACCACCACCGATGAGGGCACCGAGGAACTGCAGCAGAACGACGAGGATGCT
GAGTCTCTGACTAAAGAGAACTCCAAGAGCGAGGAACAGGAAAACGAGGACTCCACCGACGCCGAGGCCA
TCGACAAAGAAGAGGTGGAGACAGAAGAGAAGGGCAAGGACGAACAGAAGAAAGACGAGCAGAAAGAACA
GGACGAGGAAGAGGACGGCGAGAAAGAAAATAAGCACAAGAGCAGCGAGACAACCAATGAGGCCGTGACC
GACATCGAGGAAAATAAGAACGAGGTCAAGGGCGAAGAACATCTGCAGGGCAGCGAGCAGAGCATCGAGG
CCAGCGAGAGCAGCCAGAAGGACGAGACAAAAGAGACTGAGGATAAAGAGGAATACGTCAACGCCAATGA
CGACGAGTCCAGCGAAGAGGACACCACCCCCAACGAGGCCAACAAGGGCGCGCCGTCGACCTCCATCACG
GCCTATAAGAGTGAGGGGGAGTCAGCGGAGTTCTCCTTCCCACTCAACCTTGGAGAGGAAAGCCTGCAGG
GAGAGTTGAGATGGAAGGCAGAGAAGGCTCCTTCTTCCCAGTCCTGGATCACCTTCTCCCTAAAGAACCA
AAAGGTGTCTGTGCAGAAGTCTACTAGCAACCCCAAGTTCCAGCTGTCCGAAACGCTCCCACTCACCCTT
CAGATACCCCAGGTCTCCCTTCAGTTTGCTGGTTCTGGCAACCTGACCCTGACTCTGGACAGAGGGATAC
TGTATCAGGAAGTGAACCTGGTGGTGATGAAAGTGACTCAGCCCGACAGCAACACTTTGACCTGTGAGGT
GATGGGACCCACCTCACCCAAGATGAGACTGATCTTGAAGCAGGAGAATCAGGAGGCCAGGGTCTCCAGG
CAGGAGAAAGTGATTCAAGTGCAGGCCCCTGAAGCAGGGGTGTGGCAATGTCTACTGAGTGAAGGTGAAG
AGGTCAAGATGGACTCCAAGATCCAGGTTTTATCCAAAGGGTTGAATTCCGGATCACTGCATCATATTCT
GGATGCACAGAAAATGGTGTGGAATCATCGTTAAGTCTAGACACGTGATTAATTAAGGATCCCCCGACCT
CGACCTCTGGCTAATAAAGGAAATTTATTTTCATTGCAATAGTGTGTTGGAATTTTTTGTGTCTCTCACT
CGGAAGGACATATGGGAGGGCAAATCATTTGGTCGAGATCCCTCGGAGATCTCTAGCTAGAGGATCGATC
CCCGCCCCGGACGAACTAAACCTGACTACGACATCTCTGCCCCTTCTTCGCGGGGCAGTGCATGTAATCC
CTTCAGTTGGTTGGTACAACTTGCCAACTGGGCCCTGTTCCACATGTGACACGGGGGGGGACCAAACACA
AAGGGGTTCTCTGACTGTAGTTGACATCCTTATAAATGGATGTGCACATTTGCCAACACTGAGTGGCTTT
CATCCTGGAGCAGACTTTGCAGTCTGTGGACTGCAACACAACATTGCCTTTATGTGTAACTCTTGGCTGA
AGCTCTTACACCAATGCTGGGGGACATGTACCTCCCAGGGGCCCAGGAAGACTACGGGAGGCTACACCAA
CGTCAATCAGAGGGGCCTGTGTAGCTACCGATAAGCGGACCCTCAAGAGGGCATTAGCAATAGTGTTTAT
AAGGCCCCCTTGTTAACCCTAAACGGGTAGCATATGCTTCCCGGGTAGTAGTATATACTATCCAGACTAA
CCCTAATTCAATAGCATATGTTACCCAACGGGAAGCATATGCTATCGAATTAGGGTTAGTAAAAGGGTCC
TAAGGAACAGCGATATCTCCCACCCCATGAGCTGTCACGGTTTTATTTACATGGGGTCAGGATTCCACGA
GGGTAGTGAACCATTTTAGTCACAAGGGCAGTGGCTGAAGATCAAGGAGCGGGCAGTGAACTCTCCTGAA
TCTTCGCCTGCTTCTTCATTCTCCTTCGTTTAGCTAATAGAATAACTGCTGAGTTGTGAACAGTAAGGTG
TATGTGAGGTGCTCGAAAACAAGGTTTCAGGTGACGCCCCCAGAATAAAATTTGGACGGGGGGTTCAGTG
GTGGCATTGTGCTATGACACCAATATAACCCTCACAAACCCCTTGGGCAATAAATACTAGTGTAGGAATG
AAACATTCTGAATATCTTTAACAATAGAAATCCATGGGGTGGGGACAAGCCGTAAAGACTGGATGTCCAT
CTCACACGAATTTATGGCTATGGGCAACACATAATCCTAGTGCAATATGATACTGGGGTTATTAAGATGT
GTCCCAGGCAGGGACCAAGACAGGTGAACCATGTTGTTACACTCTATTTGTAACAAGGGGAAAGAGAGTG
GACGCCGACAGCAGCGGACTCCACTGGTTGTCTCTAACACCCCCGAAAATTAAACGGGGCTCCACGCCAA
TGGGGCCCATAAACAAAGACAAGTGGCCACTCTTTTTTTTGAAATTGTGGAGTGGGGGCACGCGTCAGCC
CCCACACGCCGCCCTGCGGTTTTGGACTGTAAAATAAGGGTGTAATAACTTGGCTGATTGTAACCCCGCT
AACCACTGCGGTCAAACCACTTGCCCACAAAACCACTAATGGCACCCCGGGGAATACCTGCATAAGTAGG
TGGGCGGGCCAAGATAGGGGCGCGATTGCTGCGATCTGGAGGACAAATTACACACACTTGCGCCTGAGCG
CCAAGCACAGGGTTGTTGGTCCTCATATTCACGAGGTCGCTGAGAGCACGGTGGGCTAATGTTGCCATGG
GTAGCATATACTACCCAAATATCTGGATAGCATATGCTATCCTAATCTATATCTGGGTAGCATAGGCTAT
CCTAATCTATATCTGGGTAGCATATGCTATCCTAATCTATATCTGGGTAGTATATGCTATCCTAATTTAT
ATCTGGGTAGCATAGGCTATCCTAATCTATATCTGGGTAGCATATGCTATCCTAATCTATATCTGGGTAG
TATATGCTATCCTAATCTGTATCCGGGTAGCATATGCTATCCTAATAGAGATTAGGGTAGTATATGCTAT
CCTAATTTATATCTGGGTAGCATATACTACCCAAATATCTGGATAGCATATGCTATCCTAATCTATATCT
GGGTAGCATATGCTATCCTAATCTATATCTGGGTAGCATAGGCTATCCTAATCTATATCTGGGTAGCATA
TGCTATCCTAATCTATATCTGGGTAGTATATGCTATCCTAATTTATATCTGGGTAGCATAGGCTATCCTA
ATCTATATCTGGGTAGCATATGCTATCCTAATCTATATCTGGGTAGTATATGCTATCCTAATCTGTATCC
GGGTAGCATATGCTATCCTCATGATAAGCTGTCAAACATGAGAATTTTCTTGAAGACGAAAGGGCCTCGT
GATACGCCTATTTTTATAGGTTAATGTCATGATAATAATGGTTTCTTAGACGTCAGGTGGCACTTTTCGG
GGAAATGTGCGCGGAACCCCTATTTGTTTATTTTTCTAAATACATTCAAATATGTATCCGCTCATGAGAC
AATAACCCTGATAAATGCTTCAATAATATTGAAAAAGGAAGAGTATGAGTATTCAACATTTCCGTGTCGC
CCTTATTCCCTTTTTTGCGGCATTTTGCCTTCCTGTTTTTGCTCACCCAGAAACGCTGGTGAAAGTAAAA
GATGCTGAAGATCAGTTGGGTGCACGAGTGGGTTACATCGAACTGGATCTCAACAGCGGTAAGATCCTTG
AGAGTTTTCGCCCCGAAGAACGTTTTCCAATGATGAGCACTTTTAAAGTTCTGCTATGTGGCGCGGTATT
ATCCCGTGTTGACGCCGGGCAAGAGCAACTCGGTCGCCGCATACACTATTCTCAGAATGACTTGGTTGAG
TACTCACCAGTCACAGAAAAGCATCTTACGGATGGCATGACAGTAAGAGAATTATGCAGTGCTGCCATAA
CCATGAGTGATAACACTGCGGCCAACTTACTTCTGACAACGATCGGAGGACCGAAGGAGCTAACCGCTTT
TTTGCACAACATGGGGGATCATGTAACTCGCCTTGATCGTTGGGAACCGGAGCTGAATGAAGCCATACCA
AACGACGAGCGTGACACCACGATGCCTGCAGCAATGGCAACAACGTTGCGCAAACTATTAACTGGCGAAC
TACTTACTCTAGCTTCCCGGCAACAATTAATAGACTGGATGGAGGCGGATAAAGTTGCAGGACCACTTCT
GCGCTCGGCCCTTCCGGCTGGCTGGTTTATTGCTGATAAATCTGGAGCCGGTGAGCGTGGGTCTCGCGGT
ATCATTGCAGCACTGGGGCCAGATGGTAAGCCCTCCCGTATCGTAGTTATCTACACGACGGGGAGTCAGG
CAACTATGGATGAACGAAATAGACAGATCGCTGAGATAGGTGCCTCACTGATTAAGCATTGGTAACTGTC
AGACCAAGTTTACTCATATATACTTTAGATTGATTTAAAACTTCATTTTTAATTTAAAAGGATCTAGGTG
AAGATCCTTTTTGATAATCTCATGACCAAAATCCCTTAACGTGAGTTTTCGTTCCACTGAGCGTCAGACC
CCGTAGAAAAGATCAAAGGATCTTCTTGAGATCCTTTTTTTCTGCGCGTAATCTGCTGCTTGCAAACAAA
AAAACCACCGCTACCAGCGGTGGTTTGTTTGCCGGATCAAGAGCTACCAACTCTTTTTCCGAAGGTAACT
GGCTTCAGCAGAGCGCAGATACCAAATACTGTTCTTCTAGTGTAGCCGTAGTTAGGCCACCACTTCAAGA
ACTCTGTAGCACCGCCTACATACCTCGCTCTGCTAATCCTGTTACCAGTGGCTGCTGCCAGTGGCGATAA
GTCGTGTCTTACCGGGTTGGACTCAAGACGATAGTTACCGGATAAGGCGCAGCGGTCGGGCTGAACGGGG
GGTTCGTGCACACAGCCCAGCTTGGAGCGAACGACCTACACCGAACTGAGATACCTACAGCGTGAGCTAT
GAGAAAGCGCCACGCTTCCCGAAGGGAGAAAGGCGGACAGGTATCCGGTAAGCGGCAGGGTCGGAACAGG
AGAGCGCACGAGGGAGCTTCCAGGGGGAAACGCCTGGTATCTTTATAGTCCTGTCGGGTTTCGCCACCTC
TGACTTGAGCGTCGATTTTTGTGATGCTCGTCAGGGGGGCGGAGCCTATGGAAAAACGCCAGCAACGCGG
CCTTTTTACGGTTCCTGGCCTTTTGCTGGCCTTTTGCTCACATGTTCTTTCCTGCGTTATCCCCTGATTC
TGTGGATAACCGTATTACCGCCTTTGAGTGAGCTGATACCGCTCGCCGCAGCCGAACGACCGAGCGCAGC
GAGTCAGTGAGCGAGGAAGCGGAAGAGCGCCCAATACGCAAACCGCCTCTCCCCGCGCGTTGGCCGATTC
ATTAATGCAGCTGGCACGACAGGTTTCCCGACTGGAAAGCGGGCAGTGAGCGCAACGCAATTAATGTGAG
TTAGCTCACTCATTAGGCACCCCAGGCTTTACACTTTATGCTTCCGGCTCGTATGTTGTGTGGAATTGTG
AGCGGATAACAATTTCACACAGGAAACAGCTATGACCATGATTACGCCAAGCTCTAGCTAGAGGTCGACC
AATTCTCATGTTTGACAGCTTATCATCGCAGATCCGGGCAACGTTGTTGCCATTGCTGCAGGCGCAGAAC
TGGTAGGTATGGA
