>Addgene plasmid #47729 | Pf113-bio | addgene partial sequence | sequence record 71114 | CMV-F 5'-CGCAAATGGGCGGTAGGCGTG-3'
GAACCGTCAGATCCTCACTCTCTTCCGCATCGCTGTCTGCGAGGGCCAGCTGTTGGGCTCGCGGTTGAGG
ACAAACTCTTCGCGGTCTTTCCAGTACTCTTGGATCGGAAACCCGTCGGCCTCCGAACGGTACTCCGCCA
CCGAGGGACCTGAGCGAGTCCGCATCGACCGGATCGGAAAACCTCTCGAGAAAGGCGTCTAACCAGTCAC
AGTCGCAAGGTAGGCTGAGCACCGTGGCGGGCGGCAGCGGGTGGCGGTCGGGGTTGTTTCTGGCGGAGGT
GCTGCTGATGATGTAATTAAAGTAGGCGGTCTTGAGACGGCGGATGGTCGAGGTGAGGTGTGGCAGGCTT
GAGATCCAGCTGTTGGGGTGAGTACTCCCTCTCAAAAGCGGGCATTACTTCTGCGCTAAGATTGTCAGTT
TCCAAAAACGAGGAGGATTTGATATTCACCTGGCCCGATCTGGCCATACACTTGAGTGACAATGACATCC
ACTTTGCCTTTCTCTCCACAGGTGTCCACTCCCAGGTCCAAGTTTGCCACCATGGAGTTTCAGACCCAGG
TACTCATGTCCCTGCTGCTCTGCATGTCTGGTGCGGCCGCCTACGTGCACAACGACGTGATCAAGTTCGG
CGAAGAAAACAGCCTGAAGTGCAGCCAGGGCAACCTGTACGTGCTGCACTGCGAGGTGCAGTGCCTGAAC
GGCAACAACGAGATCATCCACAAGCGGTGCAACGACGACATCGAGAAGAAGTGCAACGGCAATAACAAGT
GCATCTACTTTTTCGAGTACGAGCTGCGGAAGAAAACCCAGAGCTTCCGGAACAAGAACAGCATCGAGAT
CA
