>Addgene plasmid #47729 | Pf113-bio | addgene partial sequence | sequence record 71485 | EBVori-F 5'-CCACTCAGTGTTGGCAAATG-3'
GAGAACCCCTTTGTGTTTGGTCCCCCCCCGTGTCACATGTGGAACAGGGCCCAGTTGGCAAGTTGTACCA
ACCAACTGAAGGGATTACATGCACTGCCCCGCGAAGAAGGGGCAGAGATGTCGTAGTCAGGTTTAGTTCG
TCCGGGGCGGGGATCGATCCTCTAGCTAGAGATCTCCGAGGGATCTCGACCAAATGATTTGCCCTCCCAT
ATGTCCTTCCGAGTGAGAGACACAAAAAATTCCAACACACTATTGCAATGAAAATAAATTTCCTTTATTA
GCCAGAGGTCGAGGTCGGGGGATCCTTAATTAATCACGTGTCTAGACTTAACGATGATTCCACACCATTT
TCTGTGCATCCAGAATATGATGCAGTGATCCGGAATTCAACCCTTTGGATAAAACCTGGATCTTGGAGTC
CATCTTGACCTCTTCACCTTCACTCAGTAGACATTGCCACACCCCTGCTTCAGGGGCCTGCACTTGAATC
ACTTTCTCCTGCCTGGAGACCCTGGCCTCCTGATTCTCCTGCTTCAAGATCAGTCTCATCTTGGGTGAGG
TGGGTCCCATCACCTCACAGGTCAAAGTGTTGCTGTCGGGCTGAGTCACTTTCATCACCACCAGGTTCAC
TTCCTGATACAGTATCCCTCTGTCCAGAGTCAGGGTCAGGTTGCCAGAACCAGCAAACTGAAGGGAGACC
TGGGGTATCTGAAGGGTGAGTGGGAGCGTTTCGGACAGCTGGAACTTGGGGTTGCTAGTAGACTTCTGCA
CAGACACCTTTTGGTTCTTTAGGGAGAAGGTGATCCAGGACTGGGAAGAAGGAGCCTTCTCTGCCTTCCA
TCTCAACTCTCCCTGCAGGCTTTCCTCTCCAAGGTTGAGTGGGAAGGAGAACTCCGCTGACTCCCCCTCA
CTCTTATAGGCCGTGATGGA
