>Addgene plasmid #47729 | Pf113-bio | addgene partial sequence | sequence record 72094 | rCd4-R 5'-TCCCTGCAGGCTTTCCTCTCCAAGGTTGAG-3'
CCTCACTCTTATAGGCCGTGATGGAGGTCGACGGCGCGCCCTTGTTGGCCTCGTTGGGGGTGGTGTCCTC
TTCGCTGGACTCGTCGTCATTGGCGTTGACGTATTCCTCTTTATCCTCAGTCTCTTTTGTCTCGTCCTTC
TGGCTGCTCTCGCTGGCCTCGATGCTCTGCTCGCTGCCCTGCAGATGTTCTTCGCCCTTGACCTCGTTCT
TATTTTCCTCGATGTCGGTCACGGCCTCATTGGTTGTCTCGCTGCTCTTGTGCTTATTTTCTTTCTCGCC
GTCCTCTTCCTCGTCCTGTTCTTTCTGCTCGTCTTTCTTCTGTTCGTCCTTGCCCTTCTCTTCTGTCTCC
ACCTCTTCTTTGTCGATGGCCTCGGCGTCGGTGGAGTCCTCGTTTTCCTGTTCCTCGCTCTTGGAGTTCT
CTTTAGTCAGAGACTCAGCATCCTCGTCGTTCTGCTGCAGTTCCTCGGTGCCCTCATCGGTGGTGGTCTG
CATGTTGTCCTTATTTTCGTCGTTGGCTTCCTCGGCCACGTTGCTGTCTGTCTCGATCTGCTCCACGTTC
TCTTCGTTCTCGGCGTGCTTCTCGTCGCTGTTATCTTCCTGGATGTTCTGGGAGGGTTCCTGGTCGCTCT
TTTCCTGTGTCTCTTTGTGGGTGGCGTCGTCGCTGGTCTTTTCTTTGTTTTCGTTGTTGCTCTCGGACAG
CACGTCATCGTTGTTGTTATTCAGCAGCTGGTCGTCCTGCTTGGGCTGTTCCTGCTCATTGTTCTGGTCG
GCGTTGTTGCTGTCGAAGATGTTGAAGTTGCTGCTCTGGCTGCCGAACACCTCGTCGCCGTCGTCGAAGC
TGTTGCCCATGATGGCGTATTTCTTCAGAAAGTCGTTGGCGTCGTTGAACAGCTTCTGCAGA
